Addgene plasmid #119152: pColE1_sgRNA_pos9_AmpR
Purpose: Encodes sgRNA targeting position 9 in pColE1_70a_deGFP_KanR
Depositing lab: Vincent Noireaux. Depositing organization: University of Minnesota. Publication: An educational module to explore CRISPR technologies with a cell-free transcription-translation system. Collias D, Marshall R, Collins SP, Beisel CL, Noireaux V. Synth Biol (Oxf). 2019 Jan 21;4(1):ysz005. doi: 10.1093/synbio/ysz005. eCollection 2019. PubMed 32995532.
Backbone
  Vector backbone: YTK095
  Vector type: CRISPR
Growth in bacteria
  Bacterial resistance: Ampicillin, 100 μg/mL
  Growth temperature: 37°C
  Growth strain: DH5alpha
  Copy number: High Copy
Gene/Insert
  Gene/Insert name: sgRNA targeting position 9 in pColE1_70a_deGFP_KanR (alt name: sgRNA-pos9)
  gRNA/shRNA sequence: GTCGCCCTCGAACTTCACCT
Resource information
  A portion of this plasmid was derived from a plasmid made by: Dr. Chase Beisel Lab
Terms and licenses: Academic/Nonprofit Terms; Industry Terms: Not Available to Industry
Depositor comments: Marshall et al. 2018 (PMID: 29304331)
How to cite: pColE1_sgRNA_pos9_AmpR was a gift from Vincent Noireaux (Addgene plasmid # 119152 ; http://n2t.net/addgene:119152 ; RRID:Addgene_119152)
