[The description below was written by a language model from this plasmid's Addgene catalogue record and pLannotate feature annotations shown in this document.]
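Description:
pColE1_sgRNA_pos9_AmpR is a small (about 2.2 kb) bacterial CRISPR plasmid built on the YTK095 backbone that expresses a single guide RNA. It is propagated in E. coli at high copy number from a ColE1/pMB1-type origin of replication and is selected with ampicillin through a β-lactamase (AmpR) gene driven by its native bla promoter. Apart from these maintenance elements, the plasmid carries only the sgRNA expression cassette.

The cassette consists of the strong constitutive synthetic bacterial promoter J23119, followed directly by a 20-nucleotide spacer and then the Streptococcus pyogenes Cas9 guide RNA scaffold, so that transcription yields a complete sgRNA for SpCas9 or its derivatives. The automated annotation labels the 20-nt spacer region as a reverse-strand fragment of an mVenus-derived coding sequence. This is not an expressed protein fragment. It most likely reflects the fact that the guide is designed against a GFP-family reporter gene and therefore matches related fluorescent protein sequences on the opposite strand. According to the record, the guide targets "position 9" in a companion reporter plasmid, pColE1_70a_deGFP_KanR, which carries a different resistance marker. No terminator is annotated downstream of the scaffold, and no Cas protein is encoded on this plasmid, so Cas9 must be supplied separately.

The construct belongs to a set of reagents for an educational module that explores CRISPR technologies in a cell-free transcription-translation system. In that setting, guides directed at different positions of the deGFP reporter construct can be compared for their effect on reporter output.
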