Features (pLannotate 1.2.2; 6 found; start..end, strand, type, name):
     42..76      +  promoter       J23119 promoter: bacterial promoter (Registry of Standard Biological Parts BBa J23119)
     77..96      -  CDS            VN155(I152L) (fragment): improved N-terminal fragment of mVenus for use in bimolecular fluorescence complementation (BiFC) (Kodama and Hu, 2010)
     97..172     +  misc_RNA       gRNA scaffold: guide RNA scaffold for the Streptococcus pyogenes CRISPR/Cas9 system
    434..1294    -  CDS            AmpR: β-lactamase; bla; confers resistance to ampicillin, carbenicillin, and related antibiotics
   1295..1399    -  promoter       AmpR promoter: bla
   1502..2090    +  rep_origin     ori: high-copy-number ColE1/pMB1/pBR322/pUC origin of replication
>Addgene plasmid #119152 | pColE1_sgRNA_pos9_AmpR | addgene full sequence | sequence record 229440 | Addgene NGS Result
AACCGTGCGGCCCGAGAGCATCGATCCTAGCATGGATGCATTTGACAGCTAGCTCAGTCCTAGGTATAAT
GCTAGCGTCGCCCTCGAACTTCACCTGTTTTAGAGCTAGAAATAGCAAGTTAAAATAAGGCTAGTCCGTT
ATCAACTTGAAAAAGTGGCACCGAGTCGGTGCTTTTTTTCCGGCTTATCGGTCAGTTTCACCTGATTTAC
GTAAAAACCCGCTTCGGCGGGTTTTTGCTTTTGGAGGGGCAGAAAGATGAATGACTGTCCACGACGCTAT
ACCCAAAAGAAAAAGCTTGAAAGAATCGATCGATCCCGAATGAGTAGTACAGCGGCCGCGATTATCAAAA
AGGATCTTCACCTAGATCCTTTTAAATTAAAAATGAAGTTTTAAATCAATCTAAAGTATATATGAGTAAA
CTTGGTCTGACAGTTACCAATGCTTAATCAGTGAGGCACCTATCTCAGCGATCTGTCTATTTCGTTCATC
CATAGTTGCCTGACTCCCCGTCGTGTAGATAACTACGATACGGGAGGGCTTACCATCTGGCCCCAGTGCT
GCAATGATACCGCGGGACCCACGCTCACCGGCTCCAGATTTATCAGCAATAAACCAGCCAGCCGGAAGGG
CCGAGCGCAGAAGTGGTCCTGCAACTTTATCCGCCTCCATCCAGTCTATTAATTGTTGCCGGGAAGCTAG
AGTAAGTAGTTCGCCAGTTAATAGTTTGCGCAACGTTGTTGCCATTGCTACAGGCATCGTGGTGTCACGC
TCGTCGTTTGGTATGGCTTCATTCAGCTCCGGTTCCCAACGATCAAGGCGAGTTACATGATCCCCCATGT
TGTGCAAAAAAGCGGTTAGCTCCTTCGGTCCTCCGATCGTTGTCAGAAGTAAGTTGGCCGCAGTGTTATC
ACTCATGGTTATGGCAGCACTGCATAATTCTCTTACTGTCATGCCATCCGTAAGATGCTTTTCTGTGACT
GGTGAGTACTCAACCAAGTCATTCTGAGAATAGTGTATGCGGCGACCGAGTTGCTCTTGCCCGGCGTCAA
TACGGGATAATACCGCGCCACATAGCAGAACTTTAAAAGTGCTCATCATTGGAAAACGTTCTTCGGGGCG
AAAACTCTCAAGGATCTTACCGCTGTTGAGATCCAGTTCGATGTAACCCACTCGTGCACCCAACTGATCT
TCAGCATCTTTTACTTTCACCAGCGTTTCTGGGTGAGCAAAAACAGGAAGGCAAAATGCCGCAAAAAAGG
GAATAAGGGCGACACGGAAATGTTGAATACTCATACTCTTCCTTTTTCAATATTATTGAAGCATTTATCA
GGGTTATTGTCTCATGAGCGGATACATATTTGAATGTATTTAGAAAAATAAACAAATAGGGGTTCCGCGC
ACATTTCCCCGAAAAGTGCCACCTGTCATGACCAAAATCCCTTAACGTGAGTTTTCGTTCCACTGAGCGT
CAGACCCCGTAGAAAAGATCAAAGGATCTTCTTGAGATCCTTTTTTTCTGCGCGTAATCTGCTGCTTGCA
AACAAAAAAACCACCGCTACCAGCGGTGGTTTGTTTGCCGGATCAAGAGCTACCAACTCTTTTTCCGAAG
GTAACTGGCTTCAGCAGAGCGCAGATACCAAATACTGTTCTTCTAGTGTAGCCGTAGTTAGGCCACCACT
TCAAGAACTCTGTAGCACCGCCTACATACCTCGCTCTGCTAATCCTGTTACCAGTGGCTGCTGCCAGTGG
CGATAAGTCGTGTCTTACCGGGTTGGACTCAAGACGATAGTTACCGGATAAGGCGCAGCGGTCGGGCTGA
ACGGGGGGTTCGTGCACACAGCCCAGCTTGGAGCGAACGACCTACACCGAACTGAGATACCTACAGCGTG
AGCTATGAGAAAGCGCCACGCTTCCCGAAGGGAGAAAGGCGGACAGGTATCCGGTAAGCGGCAGGGTCGG
AACAGGAGAGCGCACGAGGGAGCTTCCAGGGGGAAACGCCTGGTATCTTTATAGTCCTGTCGGGTTTCGC
CACCTCTGACTTGAGCGTCGATTTTTGTGATGCTCGTCAGGGGGGCGGAGCCTATGGAAAAACGCCAGCA
ACGCGGCCTTTTTACGGTTCCTGGCCTTTTGCTGGCCTTTTGCTCACATGTTCTTTCCTGCGTTATCCCC
TGATTCTGTGGAT
